Addgene plasmid #60835: NaChBac pTracer CMV2
Purpose: Mammalian expression plasmid containing NaChBac gene with an EGFP reporter
Depositing lab: David Clapham. Depositing organization: Boston Children's Hospital. Publication: A prokaryotic voltage-gated sodium channel. Ren D, Navarro B, Xu H, Yue L, Shi Q, Clapham DE. Science. 2001 Dec 14;294(5550):2372-5. 10.1126/science.1065635 PubMed 11743207.
Backbone
  Vector backbone: Modified pTracer™-CMV2
  Backbone size w/o insert (bp): 6210
  Total vector size (bp): 6500
  Vector type: Mammalian Expression
  Selectable markers: Gentamicin
Growth in bacteria
  Bacterial resistance: Ampicillin, 100 μg/mL
  Growth temperature: 37°C
  Growth strain: DH5alpha
  Copy number: High Copy
Gene/Insert
  Gene/Insert name: NaChBac (alt name: NavBh)
  Species: Bacillus Hallodurans C-125
  Insert size (bp): 825
  GenBank ID: NP_242367.1
  Promoter: CMV
  Cloning method: Restriction Enzyme; 5′ cloning site EcoR1 (not destroyed); 3′ cloning site XbaI (not destroyed)
  Sequencing primers: 5′ CGC AAA TGG GCG GTA GGC GTG; 3′ CACGCCTACCGCCCATTTGCG
Terms and licenses: Academic/Nonprofit Terms; Industry Terms: Not Available to Industry
Depositor comments: NOTE: The EGFP in this plasmid does has some discrepancies with the EGFP reported in the standard pTracer™-CMV2. These modifications do not appear to change the function or effectivity of the EGFP.
How to cite: NaChBac pTracer CMV2 was a gift from David Clapham (Addgene plasmid # 60835 ; http://n2t.net/addgene:60835 ; RRID:Addgene_60835)
