[The description below was written by a language model from this plasmid's Addgene catalogue record.]
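Description:
NaChBac pTracer CMV2 is a mammalian expression plasmid built on a modified pTracer-CMV2 backbone and carrying the coding sequence for NaChBac (also called NavBh), a prokaryotic voltage-gated sodium channel from Bacillus halodurans C-125. The insert of about 825 bp was cloned by restriction digestion between EcoRI and XbaI sites, both of which remain intact, and sits downstream of the CMV promoter, which drives strong constitutive transcription in most mammalian cell lines. The plasmid is propagated in E. coli as a high-copy vector under ampicillin selection. The record lists gentamicin as a further selectable marker but does not say which cassette confers it. The listed sizes are only approximate, since a backbone of about 6.2 kb plus the insert comes to more than the stated total of about 6.5 kb.

The vector also carries an EGFP reporter, so transfected cells can be identified by green fluorescence. The catalogue entry does not state which promoter drives the reporter or how it is arranged relative to the channel gene, and no feature table is available to confirm these details. The depositor notes that the EGFP sequence differs somewhat from the one in standard pTracer-CMV2, but these changes do not appear to affect its function.

The construct's stated purpose is heterologous expression of the bacterial channel in mammalian cells. The fluorescent marker makes it suited to experiments in which individual expressing cells must be picked out, such as electrophysiological recording of sodium currents when characterising the channel's gating, selectivity and pharmacology.
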