>Addgene plasmid #60835 | NaChBac pTracer CMV2 | depositor partial sequence | sequence record 97898 | NaChBac insert sequence
GAATTCCATGAAAATGGAAGCTAGACAGAAACAGAACAGTTTCACTAGTAAAATGCAAAAAATCGTGAAT
CATCGGGCGTTTACGTTTACGGTGATCGCGTTAATTCTTTTTAATGCCCTTATCGTTGGAATCGAAACCT
ATCCACGTATTTATGCTGATCATAAATGGTTATTCTATCGAATAGATCTTGTTCTTCTCTGGATCTTCAC
GATTGAAATTGCGATGCGCTTTTTAGCTTCGAATCCGAAATCAGCTTTTTTTCGAAGTTCATGGAATTGG
TTTGATTTCTTAATTGTAGCCGCAGGTCATATATTTGCAGGTGCTCAATTTGTGACGGTTCTCCGTATTT
TACGGGTTCTCAGGGTACTACGGGCCATCTCAGTTGTTCCATCGTTGCGCAGGTTAGTTGATGCGTTGGT
GATGACGATCCCGGCGTTAGGAAACATCTTAATCTTGATGAGCATTTTCTTCTATATTTTTGCCGTTATC
GGGACGATGTTATTTCAGCATGTGTCGCCTGAATATTTCGGTAATTTACAGCTTAGTTTGTTAACATTGT
TCCAAGTGGTCACGCTAGAGTCATGGGCGAGCGGCGTCATGCGACCAATTTTTGCCGAAGTTCCGTGGTC
TTGGCTTTATTTTGTCAGCTTTGTCTTAATCGGTACGTTTATCATCTTTAACTTGTTTATCGGTGTAATC
GTCAATAACGTTGAAAAAGCAGAGTTAACGGACAATGAGGAAGATGGTGAAGCCGATGGGTTAAAACAAG
AAATCTCAGCCTTAAGAAAAGACGTAGCCGAGCTAAAAAGCTTGCTTAAACAATTGAAATGATGATACAA
AAGAGGTTCTTAGTCAAATGTTGGGTCTAGA
