>Addgene plasmid #60835 | NaChBac pTracer CMV2 | addgene partial sequence | sequence record 100216 | CMV-F 5'-CGCAAATGGGCGGTAGGCGTG-3'
CATTAGCGAGCTCTCCCTATCAGNGGATAGAGATCTCCCTATCAGTGATAGAGATCGTCGACGAGCTCGT
TTTAGGTGAACCGTCAGATCGCCTGGAGACGCCATCCACGCTGTTTTGACCTCCATAGAAGACACCGGGA
CCGATCCAGCCTCCGGACTCTAGCGTTTAAACTTAAGCTTGGTACCGAGCTCGGATCCACTAGTCCAGTG
TGGTGGAATTCCATGAAAATGGAAGCTAGACAGAAACAGAACAGTTTCACTAGTAAAATGCAAAAAATCG
TGAATCATCGGGCGTTTACGTTTACGGTGATCGCGTTAATTCTTTTTAATGCCCTTATCGTTGGAATCGA
AACCTATCCACGTATTTATGCTGATCATAAATGGTTATTCTATCGAATAGATCTTGTTCTTCTCTGGATC
TTCACGATTGAAATTGCGATGCGCTTTTTAGCTTCGAATCCGAAATCAGCTTTTTTTCGAAGTTCATGGA
ATTGGTTTGATTTCTTAATTGTAGCCGCAGGTCATATATTTGCAGGTGCTCAATTTGTGACGGTTCTCCG
TATTTTACGGGTTCTCAGGGTACTACGGGCCATCTCAGTTGTTCCATCGTTGCGCAGGTTAGTTGATGCG
TTGGTGATGACGATCCCGGCGTTAGGAAACATCTTAATCTTGATGAGCATTTTCTTCTATATTTTTGCCG
TTATCGGGACGATGTTATTTCAGCATGTGTCGCCTGAATATTTCGGTAATTTACAGCTTAGTTTGTTAAC
ATTGTTCCAAGTGGTCACGCTAGAGTCATGGGCGAGCGGCGTCATGCGACCAATTTTTGCCGAAGTTCCG
TGGTCTTGGCTTTAT
