>Addgene plasmid #60835 | NaChBac pTracer CMV2 | addgene partial sequence | sequence record 100217 | Zeo-R 5'-ctgatgaacagggtcacgtc-3'
TCCTCACGAAGTCCCGGGAAGAACCCGAGCCGGTCGGTCCAGAACTCGACCGCTCCGGCGACGTCGCGCG
CGGTGAGCACCGGAACGGCACTGGTCAACTTGGCCACTCCCTTGTACAGCTCGTCCATGCCGAGAGTGAT
CCCGGCGGCGGTCACGAACTCCAGCAGGACCATGTGATCGCGCTTCTCGTTGGGGTCTTTGCTCAGGGCG
GACTGGGTGCTCAGGTAGTGGTTGTCGGGCAGCAGCACGGGGCCGTCGCCGATGGGGGTGTTCTGCTGGT
AGTGGTCGGCGAGCTGCACGCTGCCGTCCTCGATGTTGTGGCGGATCTTGAAGTTCACCTTGATGCCGTT
CTTCTGCTTGTCGGCCATGATATAGACGTTGTGGCTGTTGTAGTTGTACTCCAGCTTGTGCCCCAGGATG
TTGCCGTCCTCCTTGAAGTCGATGCCCTTCAGCTCGATGCGGTTCACCAGGGTGTCGCCCTCGAACTTCA
CCTCGGCGCGGGTCTTGTAGTTGCCGTCGTCCTTGAAGAAGATGGTGCGCTCCTGGACGTAGCCTTCGGG
CATGGCGGACTTGAAGAAGTCGTGCTGCTTCATGTGGTCGGGGTAGCGGCTGAAGCACTGCACGCCGTAG
GTCAGGGTGGTCACGAGGGTGGGCCAGGGCACGGGCAGCTTGCCGGTGGTGCAGATGAACTTCAGGGTCA
GCTTGCCGTAGGTGGCATCGCCCTCGCCCTCGCCGGACACGCTGAACTTGTGGCCGTTTACGTCGCCGTC
CAGCTCGACCAGGATGGGCACCACCCCGGTGAACAGCTCCTCGCCCTTGCTCACCATGGTTTAGTTTCCT
CACCTTGTCGTA
